Addgene plasmid #51569: PhyB-mCherry-Htb2
Purpose: Constitutively express nuclear localized PhyB in Saccharomyces cerevisiae
Depositing lab: Chao Tang. Depositing organization: Peking University. Publication: A light-inducible organelle-targeting system for dynamically activating and inactivating signaling in budding yeast. Yang X, Jost AP, Weiner OD, Tang C. Mol Biol Cell. 2013 Aug;24(15):2419-30. doi: 10.1091/mbc.E13-03-0126. Epub 2013 Jun 12. PubMed 23761071.
Backbone
  Vector backbone: pRS305
  Backbone size w/o insert (bp): 7236
  Vector type: Yeast Expression
  Selectable markers: LEU2
Growth in bacteria
  Bacterial resistance: Ampicillin, 100 μg/mL
  Growth temperature: 37°C
  Growth strain: DH5alpha
  Copy number: High Copy
Gene/Insert
  Gene/Insert name: PhyB
  Species: A. thaliana (mustard weed)
  Insert size (bp): 5428
  Mutation: 1-908aa only
  Entrez Gene: PHYB (a.k.a. AT2G18790, HY3, MSF3.17, MSF3_17, OOP1, OUT OF PHASE 1, PHYTOCHROME B, phytochrome B)
  Promoter: ADH1pr
  Tag / fusion protein: mCherry (C terminal on insert); HTB2 (C terminal on insert)
  Cloning method: Restriction Enzyme; 5′ cloning site Apa1 (not destroyed); 3′ cloning site NotI (not destroyed)
  Sequencing primers: 5′ mCherry F
Resource information
  A portion of this plasmid was derived from a plasmid made by: Jared Toettcher
Terms and licenses: Academic/Nonprofit Terms; Industry Terms: Not Available to Industry
Depositor comments: There is a 15-aa linker (EFDSAGSAGSAGGSS) between the PhyB and mCherry and a 10-aa linker (SAGSAGKASG) between mCherry and anchor gene.
How to cite: PhyB-mCherry-Htb2 was a gift from Chao Tang (Addgene plasmid # 51569 ; http://n2t.net/addgene:51569 ; RRID:Addgene_51569)
