[The description below was written by a language model from this plasmid's Addgene catalogue record and pLannotate feature annotations shown in this document.]
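Description:
PhyB-mCherry-Htb2 is a yeast expression plasmid built on pRS305, an integrating shuttle vector for Saccharomyces cerevisiae. The annotated features include no yeast replication origin or centromere, so stable maintenance in yeast would depend on chromosomal integration with selection for the LEU2 auxotrophic marker, which is present with its own promoter. In E. coli the plasmid is propagated through a high-copy ColE1/pUC-type origin and selected with ampicillin via the β-lactamase gene. An f1 origin, lac promoter/operator and lacZα remnants, and flanking T3 and T7 promoters come from the pBluescript-derived backbone. Several short fragments of other yeast genes (URA3, NFS1, a second piece of LEU2) are also annotated and appear to be backbone or cloning remnants rather than functional units.

The payload is a single fusion open reading frame driven by the constitutive S. cerevisiae ADH1 promoter. It encodes Arabidopsis thaliana phytochrome B truncated to residues 1–908, followed by a 15-residue flexible linker, the monomeric red fluorescent protein mCherry, a 10-residue linker, and the yeast histone H2B gene HTB2. Because H2B is a core nucleosome component, it serves as an anchor that tethers the PhyB-mCherry fusion to chromatin in the nucleus, while mCherry allows localization to be confirmed by microscopy. No terminator is annotated downstream of HTB2. The stated purpose is constitutive expression of nuclear-localized PhyB in budding yeast. The associated publication describes a light-inducible organelle-targeting system for dynamically activating and inactivating signaling, in which this plasmid supplies the nuclear anchor.
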