Features (pLannotate 1.2.2; 27 found; start..end, strand, type, name):
     59..136     +  CDS            YO192_YEAST (fragment): Experimental evidence at protein level: Swiss-Prot protein existence level 1. From Saccharomyces cerevisiae (strain ATCC 204508 / S288c) (Baker's yeast).
    276..683     +  promoter       LEU2 promoter: S. cerevisiae LEU2
   1199..2293    +  CDS            LEU2: LEU3_YEAST - Experimental evidence at protein level: Swiss-Prot protein existence level 1. Catalyzes the oxidation of 3-carboxy-2-hydroxy-4- methylpentanoate (3-isopropylmalate) to 3-carboxy-4-methyl-2- oxopentanoate. The product decarboxylates to 4-methyl-2 oxopentanoate. From Saccharomyces cerevisiae (strain ATCC 204508 / S288c) (Baker's yeast).
   2589..2927    +  CDS            YO085_YEAST: Protein predicted: Swiss-Prot protein existence level 4. From Saccharomyces cerevisiae (strain ATCC 204508 / S288c) (Baker's yeast).
   3292..3996    +  promoter       ADH1 promoter: S. cerevisiae ADH1; promoter for alcohol dehydrogenase 1
   4014..6737    +  CDS            PHYB (fragment): PHYB_ARATH - Also known as HY3 From Arabidopsis thaliana (Mouse-ear cress).
   6783..7490    +  CDS            mCherry: mCherry is a basic (constitutively fluorescent) red fluorescent protein published in 2004, derived from Discosoma sp.. It is reported to be a very rapidly-maturing monomer with low acid sensitivity.
   7527..7919    +  CDS            HTB2: H2B2_YEAST - Also known as H2B2. Experimental evidence at protein level: Swiss-Prot protein existence level 1. Core component of nucleosome. Nucleosomes wrap and compact DNA into chromatin, limiting DNA accessibility to the cellular machineries which require DNA as a template. Histones thereby play a central role in transcription regulation, DNA repair, DNA replication and chromosomal stability. DNA accessibility is regulated via a complex set of post-translational modifications of histones, also called histone code, and nucleosome remodeling. From Saccharomyces cerevisiae (strain ATCC 204508
   7922..7946    -  misc_feature   MCS (fragment): pBluescript multiple cloning site
   8642..8694    +  CDS            LEU2 (fragment): 3-isopropylmalate dehydrogenase, required for leucine biosynthesis; S. cerevisiae LEU2; yeast auxotrophic marker
   9056..9166    -  CDS            NFS1 (fragment): NFS1_YEAST - Also known as SPL1 From Saccharomyces cerevisiae (strain ATCC 204508 / S288c) (Baker's yeast).
   9212..9230    -  promoter       T7 promoter: promoter for bacteriophage T7 RNA polymerase
   9233..9390    +  CDS            lacZα (fragment): LacZα fragment of β-galactosidase; lacZ fragment
   9394..9822    +  rep_origin     f1 ori (sequence partly withheld): f1 bacteriophage origin of replication; arrow indicates direction of (+) strand synthesis
   9850..9901    -  misc_feature   bom (fragment): basis of mobility region from pBR322
   9957..10049   -  CDS            URA3 (fragment): PYRF_YEAST - Experimental evidence at protein level: Swiss-Prot protein existence level 1. From Saccharomyces cerevisiae (strain ATCC 204508 / S288c) (Baker's yeast).
  10049..10181   -  promoter       URA3 promoter (fragment): S. cerevisiae URA3
  10189..10238   -  misc_feature   bom (fragment): basis of mobility region from pBR322
  10340..10375   -  CDS            rop (fragment): Rop protein, which maintains plasmids at low copy number; rop
  10487..10591   +  promoter       AmpR promoter: bla
  10592..11452   +  CDS            AmpR: β-lactamase; bla; confers resistance to ampicillin, carbenicillin, and related antibiotics
  11623..12211   +  rep_origin     ori: high-copy-number ColE1/pMB1/pBR322/pUC origin of replication
  12394..12486   +  CDS            lacI (fragment): lac repressor; lacI; The lac repressor binds to the lac operator to inhibit transcription in E. coli. This inhibition can be relieved by adding lactose or isopropyl-β-D-thiogalactopyranoside (IPTG).
  12499..12520   +  protein_bind   CAP binding site: CAP binding activates transcription in the presence of cAMP. E. coli catabolite activator protein
  12535..12565   +  promoter       lac promoter: promoter for the E. coli lac operon
  12569..12591   +  protein_bind   lac operator (fragment): The lac repressor binds to the lac operator to inhibit transcription in E. coli. This inhibition can be relieved by adding lactose or isopropyl-β-D-thiogalactopyranoside (IPTG). lac repressor encoded by lacI
  12634..12652   +  promoter       T3 promoter: promoter for bacteriophage T3 RNA polymerase
>Addgene plasmid #51569 | PhyB-mCherry-Htb2 | depositor full sequence | sequence record 78813 | PhyB-mCherry-Htb2 sequence 12664 bps
GGCCGGCCATTTAAATGTTTAAACGGCCACGCTGGCCGAGGAGAACTTCTAGTATATCTACATACCTAAT
ATTATTGCCTTATTAAAAATGGAATCCCAACAATTACATCAAAATCCACATTCTCTTCAAAATCAATTGT
CCTGTACTTCCTTGTTCATGTGTGTTCAAAAACGTTATATTTATAGGATAATTATACTCTATTTCTCAAC
AAGTAATTGGTTGTTTGGCCGAGCGGTCTAAGGCGCCTGATTCAAGAAATATCTTGACCGCAGTTAACTG
TGGGAATACTCAGGTATCGTAAGATGCAAGAGTTCGAATCTCTTAGCAACCATTATTTTTTTCCTCAACA
TAACGAGAACACACAGGGGCGCTATCGCACAGAATCAAATTCGATGACTGGAAATTTTTTGTTAATTTCA
GAGGTCGCCTGACGCATATACCTTTTTCAACTGAAAAATTGGGAGAAAAAGGAAAGGTGAGAGCGCCGGA
ACCGGCTTTTCATATAGAATAGAGAAGCGTTCATGACTAAATGCTTGCATCACAATACTTGAAGTTGACA
ATATTATTTAAGGACCTATTGTTTTTTCCAATAGGTGGTTAGCAATCGTCTTACTTTCTAACTTTTCTTA
CCTTTTACATTTCAGCAATATATATATATATATTTCAAGGATATACCATTCTAATGTCTGCCCCTAAGTT
ACCAATAGATAGCGGTTTAATATAAGGTTTCAACAAGAAATATTTTGTGAAAATCAAAAGTTAATAGTTT
CACTGTCGAAAATATGAAAGTTTAAGTTTTCAGTTCATCCCATTGTAGTTATCAAATTTCTGTGTTTCCC
GTATATGTGTGCTCTGTATTCATCGCTATCTTGAAACTGGTTATGATCGTTGCGCATGTGACCTGTATCG
CTCAAAAGAGCCCGGCACCGGTACCGGGCAAAAGCCCCTAGCAAGCTAAAATGATTCAACTTTCGTAGTA
ATTTGTTCAACCGGTCACAGTAAAGTCAATGACTAACTTTTGAATCGAGGATGTATTTCCAATTGAAAGC
AATGTATATATAAACCATTGTGTTGAAGCTTGTCTTACAGTTTTCTTGTATCCTCCCATTGTTCATATAG
TACTTAAAGTACCATAATCCTTAAAGAACAAACTTGAAAGAGAATACACTATACACAACTAATAAATAAA
GAATAATCATGGCTGTGACCAAGACAATTGTAGTTCTACCAGGTGACCATGTTGGTCAAGAAATCACTGA
AGAGGCCATTAAAGTTTTAAATGCTATTCAGGAATGTCGTCCAGACAAGGTCAATTTCAAGTTTGATCAT
CATTTGATCGGTGGTGCTGCAATTGATGCCACTGGTGTTCCATTACCAGACGAAGCTTTGGAGGCCTCTA
AGAAAGCTGATGCCGTGCTTCTGGGTGCTGTTGGTGGTCCAAAATGGGGTACTGGCGCTGTCAGACCAGA
ACAAGGTCTTTTGAAAATCCGTAAGGAGTTGCAATTGTATGCTAATCTAAGACCATGTAATTTTGCATCT
GATTCCTTACTAGATCTATCGCCATTGAAGCCTGAAATTGCAAGAGGTACAGATTTCGTCGTTGTTAGAG
AACTAGTGGGTGGTATTTATTTCGGGGAGAGAAAAGAAGATGAAGGTGATGGTGTCGCCTGGGATAGCGA
AAAGTATTCTGTGCCCGAAGTTCAAAGAATCACTAGAATGGCTGCTTTCATGGCTCTGCAACACAACCCA
CCTTTACCTATTTGGTCTCTAGATAAAGCCAACGTTCTAGCATCATCAAGATTATGGAGAAAAACAGTGG
AAGAGACGATTAAGAATGAATTCCCACAATTGACTGTTCAACATCAATTGATTGATTCCGCTGCTATGAT
CTTGGTTAAGAACCCAACTCATCTAAATGGTATTATTATCACAAACAATATGTTTGGTGATATTATCTCC
GATGAAGCCTCCGTGATCCCAGGTTCGTTAGGATTACTTCCATCTGCCTCCTTGGCATCTCTTCCAGATA
AGAATACGGCATTTGGTTTATATGAGCCATGTCATGGCTCTGCTCCAGACTTACCAAAGGGAAAGGTTAA
CCCCGTAGCAACAATCCTATCTGCTGCTATGATGTTGAAGTTGTCTCTGGACCTGTTCGAAGAAGGTGAA
ATTATAGAACAAGCAGTCAAGAAAGTGTTGGATTCTGGTATCAGAACAGCGGATCTAAAGGGTACCAACT
CTACTACTGAGGTCGGTGATGCAGTAGCGAAAGCTGTCAGGGAACTATTAGCTTAGACTTAGTAGATGTA
CAGTTGCATACATAAGTCTGAACAGAAAGAAGTAAATATCATATCTAGTTCGGTTTAGAAATCAGTGACT
ATATTGGTTTTGACCAGATCGCAATCCTTGCAAGCATTTAGTAATGACTATCAAACCGGTGAATCATCTG
ATAAGGCTATATTAGCTTGTGCATTCGCATGTATCGGGAAACGAACGGTACCGGGCCCTAAAACAAGAAG
AGGGTTGACTACATCACGATGAGGGGGATCGAAGAAATGATGGTAAATGAAATAGGAAATCAAGGAGCAT
GAAGGCAAAAGACAAATATAAGGGTCGAACGAAAAATAAAGTGAAAAGTGTTGATATGATGTATTTGGCT
TTGCGGCGCCGAAAAAACGAGTTTACGCAATTGCACAATCATGCTGACTCTGTGGCGGACCCGCGCTCTT
GCCGGCCCGGCGATAACGCTGGGCGTGAGGCTGTGCCCGGCGGAGTTTTTTGCGCCTGCATTTTCCAAGG
TTTACCCTGCGCTAAGGGGCGAGATTGGAGAAGCAATAAGAATGCCGGTTGGGGTTGCGATGATGACGAC
CACGACAACTGGTGTCATTATTTAAGTTGCCGAAAGAACCTGAGTGCATTTGCAACATGAGTATACTAGA
AGAATGAGCCAAGACTTGCGAGACGCGAGTTTGCCGGTGGTGCGAACAATAGAGCGACCATGACCTTGAA
GGTGAGACGCGCATAACCGCTAGAGTACTTTGAAGAGGAAACAGCAATAGGGTTGCTACCAGTATAAATA
GACAGGTACATACAACACTGGAAATGGTTGTCTGTTTGAGTACGCTTTCAATTCATTTGGGTGTGCACTT
TATTATGTTACAATATGGAAGGGAACTTTACACTTCTCCTATGCACATATATTAATTAAAGTCCAATGCT
AGTAGAGAAGGGGGGTAACACCCCTCCGCGCTCTTTTCCGATTTTTTTCTAAACCGTGGAATATTTCGGA
TATCCTTTTGTTGTTTCCGGGTGTACAATATGGACTTCCTCTTTTCTGGCAACCAAACCCATACATCGGG
ATTCCTATAATACCTTCGTTGGTCTCCCTAACATGTAGGTGGCGGAGGGGAGATATACAATAGAACAGAT
ACCAGACAAGACATAATGGGCTAAACAAGACTACACCAATTACACTGCCTCATTGATGGTGGTACATAAC
GAACTAATACTGTAGCCCTAGACTTGATAGCCATCATCATATCGAAGTTTCACTACCCTTTTTCCATTTG
CCATCTATTGAAGTAATAATAGGCGCATGCAACTTCTTTTCTTTTTTTTTCTTTTCTCTCTCCCCCGTTG
TTGTCTCACCATATCCGCAATGACAAAAAAATGATGGAAGACACTAAAGGAAAAAATTAACGACAAAGAC
AGCACCAACAGATGTCGTTGTTCCAGAGCTGATGAGGGGTATCTCGAAGCACACGAAACTTTTTCCTTCC
TTCATTCACGCACACTACTCTCTAATGAGCAACGGTATACGGCCTTCCTTCCAGTTACTTGAATTTGAAA
TAAAAAAAAGTTTGCTGTCTTGCTATCAAGTATAAATAGACCTGCAATTATTAATCTTTTGTTTCCTCGT
CATTGTTCTCGTTCCCTTTCTTCCTTGTTTCTTTTTCTGCACAATATTTCAAGCTATACCAAGCATACAA
TCAACTATCTCATATACAAAGCAATGGTTTCCGGAGTCGGGGGTAGTGGCGGTGGCCGTGGCGGTGGCCG
TGGCGGAGAAGAAGAACCGTCGTCAAGTCACACTCCTAATAACCGAAGAGGAGGAGAACAAGCTCAATCG
TCGGGAACGAAATCTCTCAGACCAAGAAGCAACACTGAATCAATGAGCAAAGCAATTCAACAGTACACCG
TCGACGCAAGACTCCACGCCGTTTTCGAACAATCCGGCGAATCAGGGAAATCATTCGACTACTCACAATC
ACTCAAAACGACGACGTACGGTTCCTCTGTACCTGAGCAACAGATCACAGCTTATCTCTCTCGAATCCAG
CGAGGTGGTTACATTCAGCCTTTCGGATGTATGATCGCCGTCGATGAATCCAGTTTCCGGATCATCGGTT
ACAGTGAAAACGCCAGAGAAATGTTAGGGATTATGCCTCAATCTGTTCCTACTCTTGAGAAACCTGAGAT
TCTAGCTATGGGAACTGATGTGAGATCTTTGTTCACTTCTTCGAGCTCGATTCTACTCGAGCGTGCTTTC
GTTGCTCGAGAGATTACCTTGTTAAATCCGGTTTGGATCCATTCCAAGAATACTGGTAAACCGTTTTACG
CCATTCTTCATAGGATTGATGTTGGTGTTGTTATTGATTTAGAGCCAGCTAGAACTGAAGATCCTGCGCT
TTCTATTGCTGGTGCTGTTCAATCGCAGAAACTCGCGGTTCGTGCGATTTCTCAGTTACAGGCTCTTCCT
GGTGGAGATATTAAGCTTTTGTGTGACACTGTCGTGGAAAGTGTGAGGGACTTGACTGGTTATGATCGTG
TTATGGTTTATAAGTTTCATGAAGATGAGCATGGAGAAGTTGTAGCTGAGAGTAAACGAGATGATTTAGA
GCCTTATATTGGACTGCATTATCCTGCTACTGATATTCCTCAAGCGTCAAGGTTCTTGTTTAAGCAGAAC
CGTGTCCGAATGATAGTAGATTGCAATGCCACACCTGTTCTTGTGGTCCAGGACGATAGGCTAACTCAGT
CTATGTGCTTGGTTGGTTCTACTCTTAGGGCTCCTCATGGTTGTCACTCTCAGTATATGGCTAACATGGG
ATCTATTGCGTCTTTAGCAATGGCGGTTATAATCAATGGAAATGAAGATGATGGGAGCAATGTAGCTAGT
GGAAGAAGCTCGATGAGGCTTTGGGGTTTGGTTGTTTGCCATCACACTTCTTCTCGCTGCATACCGTTTC
CGCTAAGGTATGCTTGTGAGTTTTTGATGCAGGCTTTCGGTTTACAGTTAAACATGGAATTGCAGTTAGC
TTTGCAAATGTCAGAGAAACGCGTTTTGAGAACGCAGACACTGTTATGTGATATGCTTCTGCGTGACTCG
CCTGCTGGAATTGTTACACAGAGTCCCAGTATCATGGACTTAGTGAAATGTGACGGTGCAGCATTTCTTT
ACCACGGGAAGTATTACCCGTTGGGTGTTGCTCCTAGTGAAGTTCAGATAAAAGATGTTGTGGAGTGGTT
GCTTGCGAATCATGCGGATTCAACCGGATTAAGCACTGATAGTTTAGGCGATGCGGGGTATCCCGGTGCA
GCTGCGTTAGGGGATGCTGTGTGCGGTATGGCAGTTGCATATATCACAAAAAGAGACTTTCTTTTTTGGT
TTCGATCTCACACTGCGAAAGAAATCAAATGGGGAGGCGCTAAGCATCATCCGGAGGATAAAGATGATGG
GCAACGAATGCATCCTCGTTCGTCCTTTCAGGCTTTTCTTGAAGTTGTTAAGAGCCGGAGTCAGCCATGG
GAAACTGCGGAAATGGATGCGATTCACTCGCTCCAGCTTATTCTGAGAGACTCTTTTAAAGAATCTGAGG
CGGCTATGAACTCTAAAGTTGTGGATGGTGTGGTTCAGCCATGTAGGGATATGGCGGGGGAACAGGGGAT
TGATGAGTTAGGTGCAGTTGCAAGAGAGATGGTTAGGCTCATTGAGACTGCAACTGTTCCTATATTCGCT
GTGGATGCCGGAGGCTGCATCAATGGATGGAACGCTAAGATTGCAGAGTTGACAGGTCTCTCAGTTGAAG
AAGCTATGGGGAAGTCTCTGGTTTCTGATTTAATATACAAAGAGAATGAAGCAACTGTCAATAAGCTTCT
TTCTCGTGCTTTGAGAGGGGACGAGGAAAAGAATGTGGAGGTTAAGCTGAAAACTTTCAGCCCCGAACTA
CAAGGGAAAGCAGTTTTTGTGGTTGTGAATGCTTGTTCCAGCAAGGACTACTTGAACAACATTGTCGGCG
TTTGTTTTGTTGGACAAGACGTTACTAGTCAGAAAATCGTAATGGATAAGTTCATCAACATACAAGGAGA
TTACAAGGCTATTGTACATAGCCCAAACCCTCTAATCCCGCCAATTTTTGCTGCTGACGAGAACACGTGC
TGCCTGGAATGGAACATGGCGATGGAAAAGCTTACGGGTTGGTCTCGCAGTGAAGTGATTGGGAAAATGA
TTGTCGGGGAAGTGTTTGGGAGCTGTTGCATGCTAAAGGGTCCTGATGCTTTAACCAAGTTCATGATTGT
ATTGCATAATGCGATTGGTGGCCAAGATACGGATAAGTTCCCTTTCCCATTCTTTGACCGCAATGGGAAG
TTTGTTCAGGCTCTATTGACTGCAAACAAGCGGGTTAGCCTCGAGGGAAAGGTTATTGGGGCTTTCTGTT
TCTTGCAAATCCCGAGCGAATTCGATAGTGCTGGTAGTGCTGGTAGTGCTGGTGGTAGTTCCCTAGTGAG
CAAGGGCGAGGAGGATAACATGGCCATCATCAAGGAGTTCATGCGCTTCAAGGTGCACATGGAGGGCTCC
GTGAACGGCCACGAGTTCGAGATCGAGGGCGAGGGCGAGGGCCGCCCCTACGAGGGCACCCAGACCGCCA
AGCTGAAGGTGACCAAGGGTGGCCCCCTGCCCTTCGCCTGGGACATCCTGTCCCCTCAGTTCATGTACGG
CTCCAAGGCCTACGTGAAGCACCCCGCCGACATCCCCGACTACTTGAAGCTGTCCTTCCCCGAGGGCTTC
AAGTGGGAGCGCGTGATGAACTTCGAGGACGGCGGCGTGGTGACCGTGACCCAGGACTCCTCCCTGCAGG
ACGGCGAGTTCATCTACAAGGTGAAGCTGCGCGGCACCAACTTCCCCTCCGACGGCCCCGTAATGCAGAA
GAAGACCATGGGCTGGGAGGCCTCCTCCGAGCGGATGTACCCCGAGGACGGCGCCCTGAAGGGCGAGATC
AAGCAGAGGCTGAAGCTGAAGGACGGCGGCCACTACGACGCTGAGGTCAAGACCACCTACAAGGCCAAGA
AGCCCGTGCAGCTGCCCGGCGCCTACAACGTCAACATCAAGTTGGACATCACCTCCCACAACGAGGACTA
CACCATCGTGGAACAGTACGAACGCGCCGAGGGCCGCCACTCCACCGGCGGCATGGACGAGCTGTACAAG
GGTAGCGATAGCGCAGGCAGTGCTGGTAAGGCTAGCATGTCCTCTGCCGCCGAAAAGAAACCAGCTTCCA
AAGCTCCAGCTGAAAAGAAGCCAGCTGCCAAGAAAACATCAACCTCCGTCGATGGTAAGAAGAGATCTAA
GGTTAGAAAGGAGACCTATTCCTCTTATATTTACAAAGTTTTGAAGCAAACTCACCCAGACACTGGTATT
TCCCAGAAGTCTATGTCTATTTTGAACTCTTTCGTTAACGATATCTTTGAAAGAATTGCTACTGAAGCTT
CTAAATTGGCCGCTTATAACAAGAAATCCACTATTTCTGCTAGAGAAATCCAAACAGCCGTTAGATTGAT
CTTACCTGGTGAATTGGCTAAACATGCCGTCTCCGAAGGTACTAGGGCTGTTACCAAATACTCCTCCTCT
ACTCAAGCCTAAGCGGCCGCCACCGCGGTGGAGCTCTAAGCAAATAGCTAAATTATATACGAATTAATAT
TATGATTAAGTGTTTACGTGAGTGCGATATTTTTATTACTATCTTATACAGTTGTATATACTCTATAAAA
TGAGTTGTCTATTAATTAACGCGATGAATGCTTTCTGGGTTTACCTCTCCAACAACTCTAGTTTACTTCT
CAATACATTCAATTGTATTTGATTTGTCAATACTTCATCATTAATCAATTCTATAGTTTTGTTTTTCTCG
TTTATTTCCAAATTTAATGCATCAATTTTATTATTCAATTTGTCGTTGATTTTGGTTAATGATTTTATGG
TTTGATCTCTGGCATTGATTGTTTGTGTTAGTTTTTCATTATTGATAATTAAATTATTTAAGTTAGTTAT
CAACTCGGTGTTTTCAAGTTTCAAGTTTTCAATTTCTTTAGAGTTTATTAGATTTGTCAAAGTTTCTGAA
TTGCTTGATTGGTCCTGTAGAAGAGTATTTGTTGTTGTGGATAATTGATTCAATTTTTGAGACAATTGCT
GGAAGGCGTTGAAATATCTAGCATCAATCTCATGGTTTTTTTCCCGAGAGTCTCGTAGATTCAATTGTTT
TAATATATCTTGGGACCACTCTTGATTTGAACTCATGGAAATTAAACTGGGTGTTGTGTTGTGGTGTAAT
GATTGTACCCCCTTTGCTTATAATTGTGTGGCCACCGAAGTCGGTGATGCTGTCGCCGAAGAAGTTAAGA
AAATCCTTGCTTAAAAAGATTCTCTTTTTTTATGATATTTGTACATAAACTTTATAAATGAAATTCATAA
TAGAAACGACACGAAATTACAAAATGGAATATGTTCATAGGGTAGACGAAACTATATACGCAATCTACAT
ACATTTATCAAGAAGGAGAAAAAGGAGGATGTAAAGGAATACAGGTAAGCAAATTGATACTAATGGCTCA
ACGTGATAAGGAAAAAGAATTGCACTTTAACATTAATATTGACAAGGAGGAGGGCACCACACAAAAAGTT
AGGTGTAACAGAAAATCATGAAACTATGATTCCTAATTTATATATTGGAGGATTTTCTCTAAAAAAAAAA
AAATACAACAAATAAAAAACACTCAATGACCTGACCATTTGATGGAGTTTAAGTCAATACCTTCTTGAAC
CATTTCCCATAATGGTGAAAGTTCCCTCAAGAATTTTACTCTGTCAGAAACGGCCTTAACGACGTAGGCC
GGCCATTTAAATGTTTAAACGGCCACGCTGGCCCAATTCGCCCTATAGTGAGTCGTATTACAATTCACTG
GCCGTCGTTTTACAACGTCGTGACTGGGAAAACCCTGGCGTTACCCAACTTAATCGCCTTGCAGCACATC
CCCCTTTCGCCAGCTGGCGTAATAGCGAAGAGGCCCGCACCGATCGCCCTTCCCAACAGTTGCGCAGCCT
GAATGGCGAATGG
[124 nt withheld, positions 9394-9517]
C
[91 nt withheld, positions 9519-9609]
A
[49 nt withheld, positions 9611-9659]
CCTTTGACGTTGGAGTCCACGTTCTTT
[37 nt withheld, positions 9687-9723]
ACCCTATCTCGGTCTATTCTTTTGATTTATAAGGGATTTTGCCGATTTCGGCCTATTGGTTAAAAAATGA
GCTGATTTAACAAAAATTTAACGCGAATTTTAACAAAATATTAACGCTTACAATTTCCTGATGCGGTATT
TTCTCCTTACGCATCTGTGCGGTATTTCACACCGCATAGGGTAATAACTGATATAATTAAATTGAAGCTC
TAATTTGTGAGTTTAGTATTAGGATCTCTACCCTTGGCGAAAAGTCCTCTGCCAACAATGATGATATCTG
ATCCACCACTTACAACTTCGTCGACGGTTCTGTACTGCTGACCCAATATGCGTATATATACCAATCTAAG
TCTGTGCTCCTTCCTTCGTTCTTCCTTCTGTTCGGAGATTACCGAATCAAAAAAATTTCAAGGAAACCGA
AATCAAAAAAAAGAATAAAAAAAAAATGATGAATTGAAAAGGTGGTATGGTGCACTCTCAGTACAATCTG
CTCTGATGCCGCATAGTTAAGCCAGCCCCGACACCCGCCAACACCCGCTGACGCGCCCTGACGGGCTTGT
CTGCTCCCGGCATCCGCTTACAGACAAGCTGTGACCGTCTCCGGGAGCTGCATGTGTCAGAGGTTTTCAC
CGTCATCACCGAAACGCGCGAGACGAAAGGGCCTCGTGATACGCCTATTTTTATAGGTTAATGTCATGAT
AATAATGGTTTCTTAGACGTCGGCGCGCCGAGGACGTCAGGTGGCACTTTTCGGGGAAATGTGCGCGGAA
CCCCTATTTGTTTATTTTTCTAAATACATTCAAATATGTATCCGCTCATGAGACAATAACCCTGATAAAT
GCTTCAATAATATTGAAAAAGGAAGAGTATGAGTATTCAACATTTCCGTGTCGCCCTTATTCCCTTTTTT
GCGGCATTTTGCCTTCCTGTTTTTGCTCACCCAGAAACGCTGGTGAAAGTAAAAGATGCTGAAGATCAGT
TGGGTGCACGAGTGGGTTACATCGAACTGGATCTCAACAGCGGTAAGATCCTTGAGAGTTTTCGCCCCGA
AGAACGTTTTCCAATGATGAGCACTTTTAAAGTTCTGCTATGTGGCGCGGTATTATCCCGTATTGACGCC
GGGCAAGAGCAACTCGGTCGCCGCATACACTATTCTCAGAATGACTTGGTTGAGTACTCACCAGTCACAG
AAAAGCATCTTACGGATGGCATGACAGTAAGAGAATTATGCAGTGCTGCCATAACCATGAGTGATAACAC
TGCGGCCAACTTACTTCTGACAACGATCGGAGGACCGAAGGAGCTAACCGCTTTTTTGCACAACATGGGG
GATCATGTAACTCGCCTTGATCGTTGGGAACCGGAGCTGAATGAAGCCATACCAAACGACGAGCGTGACA
CCACGATGCCTGTAGCAATGGCAACAACGTTGCGCAAACTATTAACTGGCGAACTACTTACTCTAGCTTC
CCGGCAACAATTAATAGACTGGATGGAGGCGGATAAAGTTGCAGGACCACTTCTGCGCTCGGCCCTTCCG
GCTGGCTGGTTTATTGCTGATAAATCTGGAGCCGGTGAGCGTGGGTCTCGCGGTATCATTGCAGCACTGG
GGCCAGATGGTAAGCCCTCCCGTATCGTAGTTATCTACACGACGGGGAGTCAGGCAACTATGGATGAACG
AAATAGACAGATCGCTGAGATAGGTGCCTCACTGATTAAGCATTGGTAACTGTCAGACCAAGTTTACTCA
TATATACTTTAGATTGATTTAAAACTTCATTTTTAATTTAAAAGGATCTAGGTGAAGATCCTTTTTGATA
ATCTCATGACCAAAATCCCTTAACGTGAGTTTTCGTTCCACTGAGCGTCAGACCCCGTAGAAAAGATCAA
AGGATCTTCTTGAGATCCTTTTTTTCTGCGCGTAATCTGCTGCTTGCAAACAAAAAAACCACCGCTACCA
GCGGTGGTTTGTTTGCCGGATCAAGAGCTACCAACTCTTTTTCCGAAGGTAACTGGCTTCAGCAGAGCGC
AGATACCAAATACTGTTCTTCTAGTGTAGCCGTAGTTAGGCCACCACTTCAAGAACTCTGTAGCACCGCC
TACATACCTCGCTCTGCTAATCCTGTTACCAGTGGCTGCTGCCAGTGGCGATAAGTCGTGTCTTACCGGG
TTGGACTCAAGACGATAGTTACCGGATAAGGCGCAGCGGTCGGGCTGAACGGGGGGTTCGTGCACACAGC
CCAGCTTGGAGCGAACGACCTACACCGAACTGAGATACCTACAGCGTGAGCTATGAGAAAGCGCCACGCT
TCCCGAAGGGAGAAAGGCGGACAGGTATCCGGTAAGCGGCAGGGTCGGAACAGGAGAGCGCACGAGGGAG
CTTCCAGGGGGAAACGCCTGGTATCTTTATAGTCCTGTCGGGTTTCGCCACCTCTGACTTGAGCGTCGAT
TTTTGTGATGCTCGTCAGGGGGGCGGAGCCTATGGAAAAACGCCAGCAACGCGGCCTTTTTACGGTTCCT
GGCCTTTTGCTGGCCTTTTGCTCACATGTTCTTTCCTGCGTTATCCCCTGATTCTGTGGATAACCGTATT
ACCGCCTTTGAGTGAGCTGATACCGCTCGCCGCAGCCGAACGACCGAGCGCAGCGAGTCAGTGAGCGAGG
AAGCGGAAGAGCGCCCAATACGCAAACCGCCTCTCCCCGCGCGTTGGCCGATTCATTAATGCAGCTGGCA
CGACAGGTTTCCCGACTGGAAAGCGGGCAGTGAGCGCAACGCAATTAATGTGAGTTAGCTCACTCATTAG
GCACCCCAGGCTTTACACTTTATGCTTCCGGCTCCTATGTTGTGTGGAATTGTGAGCGGATAACAATTTC
ACACAGGAAACAGCTATGACCATGATTACGCCAAGCTCGGAATTAACCCTCACTAAAGGGAACAAAAGCT
G
