>Addgene plasmid #51569 | PhyB-mCherry-Htb2 | addgene partial sequence | sequence record 93724 | yADH1-F 5'-ATACGGCCTTCCTTCCAGTT-3'
AGTATAAATAGACCTGCAATTATTAATCTTTTGTTTCCTCGTCATTGTTCTCGTTCCCTTTCTTCCTTGT
TTCTTTTTCTGCACAATATTTCAAGCTATACCAAGCATACAATCAACTATCTCATATACAAAGCAATGGT
TTCCGGAGTCGGGGGTAGTGGCGGTGGCCGTGGCGGTGGCCGTGGCGGAGAAGAAGAACCGTCGTCAAGT
CACACTCCTAATAACCGAAGAGGAGGAGAACAAGCTCAATCGTCGGGAACGAAATCTCTCAGACCAAGAA
GCAACACTGAATCAATGAGCAAAGCAATTCAACAGTACACCGTCGACGCAAGACTCCACGCCGTTTTCGA
ACAATCCGGCGAATCAGGGAAATCATTCGACTACTCACAATCACTCAAAACGACGACGTACGGTTCCTCT
GTACCTGAGCAACAGATCACAGCTTATCTCTCTCGAATCCAGCGAGGTGGTTACATTCAGCCTTTCGGAT
GTATGATCGCCGTCGATGAATCCAGTTTCCGGATCATCGGTTACAGTGAAAACGCCAGAGAAATGTTAGG
GATTATGCCTCAATCTGTTCCTACTCTTGAGAAACCTGAGATTCTAGCTATGGGAACTGATGTGAGATCT
TTGTTCACTTCTTCGAGCTCGATTCTACTCGAGCGTGCTTTCGTTGCTCGAGAGATTACCTTGTTAAATC
CGGTTTGGATCCATTCCAAGAATACTGGTAAACCGTTTTACGCCATTCTTCATAGGATTGATGTTGGTGT
TGTTATTGATT
