>Addgene plasmid #51569 | PhyB-mCherry-Htb2 | addgene partial sequence | sequence record 93740 | mCherry-F 5'-ccccgtaatgcagaagaaga-3'
CCCCGAGGACGGCGCCCTGAAGGGCGAGATCAAGCAGAGGCTGAAGCTGAAGGACGGCGGCCACTACGAC
GCTGAGGTCAAGACCACCTACAAGGCCAAGAAGCCCGTGCAGCTGCCCGGCGCCTACAACGTCAACATCA
AGTTGGACATCACCTCCCACAACGAGGACTACACCATCGTGGAACAGTACGAACGCGCCGAGGGCCGCCA
CTCCACCGGCGGCATGGACGAGCTGTACAAGGGTAGCGATAGCGCAGGCAGTGCTGGTAAGGCTAGCATG
TCCTCTGCCGCCGAAAAGAAACCAGCTTCCAAAGCTCCAGCTGAAAAGAAGCCAGCTGCCAAGAAAACAT
CAACCTCCGTCGATGGTAAGAAGAGATCTAAGGTTAGAAAGGAGACCTATTCCTCTTATATTTACAAAGT
TTTGAAGCAAACTCACCCAGACACTGGTATTTCCCAGAAGTCTATGTCTATTTTGAACTCTTTCGTTAAC
GATATCTTTGAAAGAATTGCTACTGAAGCTTCTAAATTGGCCGCTTATAACAAGAAATCCACTATTTCTG
CTAGAGAAATCCAAACAGCCGTTAGATTGATCTTACCTGGTGAATTGGCTAAACATGCCGTCTCCGAAGG
TACTAGGGCTGTTACCAAATACTCCTCCTCTACTCAAGCCTAAGCGGCCGCCACCGCGGTGGAGCTCTAA
GCAAATAGCTAAATTATATACGAATTAATATTATGATTAAGTGTTTACGTGAGTGCGATATTTTTATTAC
TATCTTATACAGTTGTATATACTCTATAAAATGAGTTGTCTATTAATTAACGCGATGAATGCTTTCTGG
