>Addgene plasmid #51569 | PhyB-mCherry-Htb2 | addgene partial sequence | sequence record 94378 | mCherry-R 5'-TTGGTCACCTTCAGCTTGG-3'
CCTCGATCTCGAACTCGTGGCCGTTCACGGAGCCCTCCATGTGCACCTTGAAGCGCATGAACTCCTTGAT
GATGGCCATGTTATCCTCCTCGCCCTTGCTCACTAGGGAACTACCACCAGCACTACCAGCACTACCAGCA
CTATCGAATTCGCTCGGGATTTGCAAGAAACAGAAAGCCCCAATAACCTTTCCCTCGAGGCTAACCCGCT
TGTTTGCAGTCAATAGAGCCTGAACAAACTTCCCATTGCGGTCAAAGAATGGGAAAGGGAACTTATCCGT
ATCTTGGCCACCAATCGCATTATGCAATACAATCATGAACTTGGTTAAAGCATCAGGACCCTTTAGCATG
CAACAGCTCCCAAACACTTCCCCGACAATCATTTTCCCAATCACTTCACTGCGAGACCAACCCGTAAGCT
TTTCCATCGCCATGTTCCATTCCAGGCAGCACGTGTTCTCGTCAGCAGCAAAAATTGGCGGGATTAGAGG
GTTTGGGCTATGTACAATAGCCTTGTAATCTCCTTGTATGTTGATGAACTTATCCATTACGATTTTCTGA
CTAGTAACGTCTTGTCCAACAAAACAAACGCCGACAATGTTGTTCAAGTAGTCCTTGCTGGAACAAGCAT
TCACAACCACAAAAACTGCTTTCCCTTGTAGTTCGGGGCTGAAAGTTTTCAGCTTAACCTCCACATTCTT
TTCCTCGTCCCCTCTCAAAGCACGAGAAAGAAGCTTATTGACAGTTGCTTCATTCTCTTTGTATATTAAA
TCAGAAACCAGAGACTTCCCCATAGCTTCTTCAACTGAGAGACCTGTCAACTCTGCAATCTTAGCGTTCC
ATCCATTGA
